Addgene plasmid #156612: pD649-HAsp-PDCD1LG2-Fc(DAPA)-AviTag-6xHis
Purpose: Mammalian expression of cell-surface protein extracellular domain fused to Fc(DAPA)-Avi-6xHis. Protein is secreted from cells.
Depositing lab: Chris Garcia. Depositing organization: Stanford University. Publication: A Human IgSF Cell-Surface Interactome Reveals a Complex Network of Protein-Protein Interactions. Wojtowicz WM, Vielmetter J, Fernandes RA, Siepe DH, Eastman CL, Chisholm GB, Cox S, Klock H, Anderson PW, Rue SM, Miller JJ, Glaser SM, Bragstad ML, Vance J, Lam AW, Lesley SA, Zinn K, Garcia KC. Cell. 2020 Aug 20;182(4):1027-1043.e17. doi: 10.1016/j.cell.2020.07.025. PubMed 32822567.
Backbone
  Vector backbone: pD649
  Backbone size w/o insert (bp): 6106
  Vector type: Mammalian Expression
Growth in bacteria
  Bacterial resistance: Ampicillin, 100 μg/mL
  Growth temperature: 37°C
  Growth strain: DH5alpha
  Copy number: High Copy
Gene/Insert
  Gene/Insert name: PDCD1LG2 (alt name: PD1L2)
  Species: H. sapiens (human)
  Insert size (bp): 603
  Mutation: Fc region of human IgG contains D265A and P329A mutations (DAPA)
  Entrez Gene: PDCD1LG2 (a.k.a. B7DC, Btdc, CD273, PD-L2, PDCD1L2, PDL2, bA574F11.2)
  Promoter: CMV/SP6
  Tag / fusion protein: Fc(DAPA)-AviTag-6xHis (C terminal on backbone)
  Cloning method: Restriction Enzyme; 5′ cloning site GCGGCCGC (not destroyed); 3′ cloning site GGCGCGCC (not destroyed)
  Sequencing primers: 5′ ATTTAGGTGACACTATAG; 3′ CACGTACCAGTTGAACTTCACC
Resource information
  A portion of this plasmid was derived from a plasmid made by: synthesis by ThermoFisher
Terms and licenses: Academic/Nonprofit Terms; Industry Terms: Not Available to Industry
Depositor comments: Some plasmids in this collection may have an IS4-like element ISVsa5 family transposase upstream of the CMV promoter.
How to cite: pD649-HAsp-PDCD1LG2-Fc(DAPA)-AviTag-6xHis was a gift from Chris Garcia (Addgene plasmid # 156612 ; http://n2t.net/addgene:156612 ; RRID:Addgene_156612)
