[The description below was written by a language model from this plasmid's Addgene catalogue record and pLannotate feature annotations shown in this document.]
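Description:
pD649-HAsp-PDCD1LG2-Fc(DAPA)-AviTag-6xHis is a mammalian expression plasmid on the pD649 backbone, designed to produce a secreted, soluble form of the human PD-L2 (PDCD1LG2, also called B7-DC or CD273) extracellular domain. It is propagated in E. coli from a high-copy ColE1/pUC-type origin with ampicillin selection through β-lactamase. The sequenced record is about 6.7 kb, consistent with the roughly 6.1 kb backbone plus the 603 bp insert. The annotation also finds an SV40 early promoter and a bacterial EM7 promoter upstream of a puromycin N-acetyltransferase coding region, followed by an SV40 polyadenylation signal. This suggests puromycin selection is possible in mammalian cells, although the catalogue fields do not mention it. Short kanamycin-resistance, lacZα, ble and f1 ori matches are only fragments and are probably backbone remnants.

Expression is driven by the CMV immediate-early enhancer and promoter, with a partial CMV intron A and an SP6 phage promoter just upstream of the coding region; the SP6 site also serves as a sequencing priming site. The plasmid name indicates an HA-type leader ("HAsp"), whereas pLannotate labels a short match in this region as an immunoglobulin heavy-chain signal fragment. In either case, an N-terminal signal peptide directs the protein into the secretory pathway. The PDCD1LG2 ectodomain sits between retained restriction sites and is fused in frame to a human IgG1 Fc carrying the D265A and P329A (DAPA) substitutions, which are generally used to reduce Fc effector binding. An AviTag for site-specific biotinylation by BirA and a 6xHis tag for metal-affinity purification follow, and a bGH polyadenylation signal ends the transcript. The construct belongs to a collection built for mapping interactions among human immunoglobulin-superfamily cell-surface proteins. The depositor notes that some plasmids in the collection may carry an IS4-like transposase insertion upstream of the CMV promoter, but none is annotated here.
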