Features (pLannotate 1.2.2; 21 found; start..end, strand, type, name):
    119..143     -  CDS            KanR (fragment): aminoglycoside phosphotransferase; aph(3')-Ia; confers resistance to kanamycin
    254..842     +  rep_origin     ori: high-copy-number ColE1/pMB1/pBR322/pUC origin of replication
   1067..1084    +  terminator     rrnB T2 terminator (fragment): transcription terminator T2 from the E. coli rrnB gene
   1109..1128    -  CDS            lacZα (fragment): LacZα fragment of β-galactosidase; lacZ fragment
   1584..1600    +  protein_bind   lac operator: The lac repressor binds to the lac operator to inhibit transcription in E. coli. This inhibition can be relieved by adding lactose or isopropyl-β-D-thiogalactopyranoside (IPTG). lac repressor encoded by lacI
   1843..2146    +  enhancer       CMV enhancer: human cytomegalovirus immediate early enhancer
   2147..2350    +  promoter       CMV promoter: human cytomegalovirus (CMV) immediate early promoter
   2486..2529    +  intron         CMV intron (fragment): modified intron A from human cytomegalovirus
   2581..2599    +  promoter       SP6 promoter: promoter for bacteriophage SP6 RNA polymerase
   2603..2640    +  CDS            IgH signal sequence (fragment): signal sequence from the mouse immunoglobulin heavy chain variable region
   2743..3351    +  CDS            PDCD1LG2 (fragment): PD1L2_HUMAN - Also known as B7DC, CD273, PDCD1L2, PDL2. Experimental evidence at protein level: Swiss-Prot protein existence level 1. Involved in the costimulatory signal, essential for T-cell proliferation and IFNG production in a PDCD1-independent manner. Interaction with PDCD1 inhibits T-cell proliferation by blocking cell cycle progression and cytokine production (By similarity). From Homo sapiens (Human).
   3367..4044    +  CDS            IGHG1 (fragment): IGHG1_HUMAN - Experimental evidence at protein level: Swiss-Prot protein existence level 1. Constant region of immunoglobulin heavy chains. Immunoglobulins, also known as antibodies, are membrane-bound or secreted glycoproteins produced by B lymphocytes. In the recognition phase of humoral immunity, the membrane-bound immunoglobulins serve as receptors which, upon binding of a specific antigen, trigger the clonal expansion and differentiation of B lymphocytes into immunoglobulins- secreting plasma cells. Secreted immunoglobulins mediate the effector phase of humoral immunity, which results in
   4259..4370    +  polyA_signal   bGH poly(A) signal: bovine growth hormone polyadenylation signal
   4371..4479    +  rep_origin     f1 ori (fragment): f1 bacteriophage origin of replication; arrow indicates direction of (+) strand synthesis
   4493..4822    +  promoter       SV40 promoter: SV40 enhancer and early promoter
   4870..4917    +  promoter       EM7 promoter: synthetic bacterial promoter&nbsp
   4936..5535    +  CDS            PuroR (fragment): puromycin N-acetyltransferase; pac from Streptomyces; confers resistance to puromycin
   5545..5670    +  CDS            ble (fragment): BLE_KLEPN - Experimental evidence at protein level: Swiss-Prot protein existence level 1. Binding protein with a strong affinity to the bleomycin family of antibiotics. Binds to CL990; an antimitotic-antibiotic compound. From Klebsiella pneumoniae.
   5665..5786    +  polyA_signal   SV40 poly(A) signal: SV40 polyadenylation signal
   5839..6699    -  CDS            AmpR: β-lactamase; bla; confers resistance to ampicillin, carbenicillin, and related antibiotics
   6702..89      -  promoter       AmpR promoter (fragment) (across the origin): bla
>Addgene plasmid #156612 | pD649-HAsp-PDCD1LG2-Fc(DAPA)-AviTag-6xHis | addgene full sequence | sequence record 474965 | Addgene NGS Result
TTTCAATATTATTGAAGCATTTATCAGGGTTATTGTCTCATGAGCGGATACATATTTGAATGTATTTAGA
AAAATAAACAAATAGGGGTCAGTGTTACAACCAATTAACCAATTCTGAACATTATCGCGAGCCCATTTAT
ACCTGAATATGGCTCATAACACCCCTTGCTCATGACCAAAATCCCTTAACGTGAGTTACGCGCGCGTCGT
TCCACTGAGCGTCAGACCCCGTAGAAAAGATCAAAGGATCTTCTTGAGATCCTTTTTTTCTGCGCGTAAT
CTGCTGCTTGCAAACAAAAAAACCACCGCTACCAGCGGTGGTTTGTTTGCCGGATCAAGAGCTACCAACT
CTTTTTCCGAAGGTAACTGGCTTCAGCAGAGCGCAGATACCAAATACTGTTCTTCTAGTGTAGCCGTAGT
TAGCCCACCACTTCAAGAACTCTGTAGCACCGCCTACATACCTCGCTCTGCTAATCCTGTTACCAGTGGC
TGCTGCCAGTGGCGATAAGTCGTGTCTTACCGGGTTGGACTCAAGACGATAGTTACCGGATAAGGCGCAG
CGGTCGGGCTGAACGGGGGGTTCGTGCACACAGCCCAGCTTGGAGCGAACGACCTACACCGAACTGAGAT
ACCTACAGCGTGAGCTATGAGAAAGCGCCACGCTTCCCGAAGGGAGAAAGGCGGACAGGTATCCGGTAAG
CGGCAGGGTCGGAACAGGAGAGCGCACGAGGGAGCTTCCAGGGGGAAACGCCTGGTATCTTTATAGTCCT
GTCGGGTTTCGCCACCTCTGACTTGAGCGTCGATTTTTGTGATGCTCGTCAGGGGGGCGGAGCCTATGGA
AAAACGCCAGCAACGCGGCCTTTTTACGGTTCCTGGCCTTTTGCTGGCCTTTTGCTCACATGTTCTTTCC
TGCGTTATCCCCTGATTCTGTGGATAACCGTATTACCGCCTTTGAGTGAGCTGATACCGCTCGCCGCAGC
CGAACGACCGAGCGCAGCGAGTCAGTGAGCGAGGAAGCGGAAGGCGAGAGTAGGGAACTGCCAGGCATCA
AACTAAGCAGAAGGCCCCTGACGGATGGCCTTTTTGCGTTTCTACAAACTCTTTCTGTGTTGTAAAACGA
CGGCCAGTCTTAAGCTCGGGCCCCCTGGGCGGTTCTGATAACGAGTAATCGTTAATCCGCAAATAACGTA
AAAACCCGCTTCGGCGGGTTTTTTTATGGGGGGAGTTTAGGGAAAGAGCATTTGTCAGAATATTTAAGGG
CGCCTGTCACTTTGCTTGATATATGAGAATTATTTAACCTTATAAATGAGAAAAAAGCAACGCACTTTAA
ATAAGATACGTTGCTTTTTCGATTGATGAACACCTATAATTAAACTATTCATCTATTATTTATGATTTTT
TGTATATACAATATTTCTAGTTTGTTAAAGAGAATTAAGAAAATAAATCTCGAAAATAATAAAGGGAAAA
TCAGTTTTTGATATCAAAATTATACATGTCAACGATAATACAAAATATAATACAAACTATAAGATGTTAT
CAGTATTTATTATCATTTAGAATAAATTTTGTGTCGCCCTTAATTGTGAGCGGATAACAATTACGAGCTT
CATGCACAGTGGCGTTGACTCAATATTGGCCATTAGCCATATTATTCATTGGTTATATAGCATAAATCAA
TATTGGCTATTGGCCATTGCATACGTTGTATCTATATCATAATATGTACATTTATATTGGCTCATGTCCA
ATATGACCGCCATGTTGGCATTGATTATTGACTAGTTATTAATAGTAATCAATTACGGGGTCATTAGTTC
ATAGCCCATATATGGAGTTCCGCGTTACATAACTTACGGTAAATGGCCCGCCTGGCTGACCGCCCAACGA
CCCCCGCCCATTGACGTCAATAATGACGTATGTTCCCATAGTAACGCCAATAGGGACTTTCCATTGACGT
CAATGGGTGGAGTATTTACGGTAAACTGCCCACTTGGCAGTACATCAAGTGTATCATATGCCAAGTACGC
CCCCTATTGACGTCAATGACGGTAAATGGCCCGCCTGGCATTATGCCCAGTACATGACCTTATGGGACTT
TCCTACTTGGCAGTACATCTACGTATTAGTCATCGCTATTACCATGGTGATGCGGTTTTGGCAGTACATC
AATGGGCGTGGATAGCGGTTTGACTCACGGGGATTTCCAAGTCTCCACCCCATTGACGTCAATGGGAGTT
TGTTTTGGCACCAAAATCAACGGGACTTTCCAAAATGTCGTAACAACTCCGCCCCATTGACGCAAATGGG
CGGTAGGCGTGTACGGTGGGAGGTCTATATAAGCAGAGCTCGTTTAGTGAACCGTCAGATCGCCTGGAGA
CGCCATCCACGCTGTTTTGACCTCCATAGAAGACACCGGGACCGATCCAGCCTCCGCGGCCGGGAACGGT
GCATTGGAACGCGGATTCCCCGTGCCAAGAGTGACGTAAGTACCGCCTATAGAGTCTATAGGCCCACCCC
CTTGGCTTCGTTAGAACGCGGCTACAATTAATACATAACCTTATGTATCATACACATACGATTTAGGTGA
CACTATAGAATAACATCCACTTTGCCTTTCTCTCCACAGGTGTCCACTCCCAGGTCCAACTGCACCTCGG
TTCTATCGAAAACGCGCCTGCTAGCGCCACCATGAAGACCATCATTGCCCTGAGCTACATCTTCTGCCTG
GTGTTCGCTGCGGCCGCCTTGTTTACCGTGACAGTGCCCAAAGAGCTGTACATCATCGAGCACGGCAGCA
ACGTGACCCTGGAATGCAATTTCGATACAGGCTCCCACGTGAACCTGGGCGCCATTACAGCTTCCCTGCA
GAAGGTGGAAAACGACACAAGCCCTCACAGAGAGAGAGCCACACTGCTGGAAGAACAGCTGCCTCTGGGC
AAAGCCAGCTTTCACATCCCTCAGGTGCAAGTCCGCGACGAGGGCCAGTACCAGTGTATCATTATCTACG
GCGTGGCCTGGGACTACAAGTACCTGACACTGAAAGTGAAGGCCAGCTACCGGAAGATCAACACCCACAT
CCTGAAGGTGCCCGAGACAGACGAGGTGGAACTGACTTGTCAGGCCACAGGCTATCCTCTGGCCGAAGTG
TCCTGGCCTAATGTGTCTGTGCCTGCCAACACCAGCCACAGCAGAACACCAGAGGGCCTGTATCAAGTGA
CCAGCGTGCTGAGACTGAAGCCTCCTCCAGGCAGAAACTTCAGCTGCGTGTTCTGGAACACCCACGTGCG
AGAACTGACCCTGGCCAGCATTGATCTGCAGAGCCAGATGGAACCCCGGACACACCCTACAGGCGCGCCG
GGCGGCGACAAGACCCACACCTGCCCCCCCTGCCCAGCTCCAGAACTGCTGGGAGGGCCTTCCGTGTTCC
TGTTCCCCCCCAAGCCCAAGGACACCCTGATGATCAGCAGGACCCCCGAGGTGACCTGCGTGGTGGTGGC
CGTGTCCCACGAGGACCCAGAGGTGAAGTTCAACTGGTACGTGGACGGCGTGGAGGTGCACAACGCCAAG
ACCAAGCCCAGAGAGGAGCAGTACAACAGCACCTACAGGGTGGTGTCCGTGCTGACCGTGCTGCACCAGG
ACTGGCTGAACGGCAAAGAATACAAGTGCAAAGTCTCCAACAAGGCCCTGGCTGCCCCAATCGAAAAGAC
AATCAGCAAGGCCAAGGGCCAGCCACGGGAGCCCCAGGTGTACACCCTGCCCCCCAGCCGGGAGGAGATG
ACCAAGAACCAGGTGTCCCTGACCTGTCTGGTGAAGGGCTTCTACCCCAGCGATATCGCCGTGGAGTGGG
AGAGCAACGGCCAGCCCGAGAACAACTACAAGACCACCCCCCCAGTGCTGGACAGCGACGGCAGCTTCTT
CCTGTACAGCAAGCTGACCGTGGACAAGTCCAGGTGGCAGCAGGGCAACGTGTTCAGCTGCAGCGTGATG
CACGAGGCCCTGCACAACCACTACACCCAGAAGTCCCTGAGCCTGAGCCCCGGCGGCAGCGGTCTTAATG
ATATTTTCGAGGCTCAGAAGATTGAGTGGCATGAACACCACCACCATCACCACTAAGGCCGGCCTGTAGT
CACTGGCACAACGCGTTACCCGGTAAGCCAATCGGGTATACACGGTCGTCATACTGCAGACAGGGTTCTT
CTACTTTGCAAGATAGTCTTGAGTAGTAAAATAAATAGATAGAGAAAATCAGCCTCGACTGTGCCTTCTA
GTTGCCAGCCATCTGTTGTTTGCCCCTCCCCCGTGCCTTCCTTGACCCTGGAAGGTGCCACTCCCACTGT
CCTTTCCTAATAAAATGAGGAAATTGCATCACAACACTCAACCCTATCTCGGTCTATTCTTTTGATTTAT
AAGGGATTTTGCCGATTTCGGCCTATTGGTTAAAAAATGAGCTGATTTAACAAAAATTTAACGCGAATTA
ATTCTGTGGAATGTGTGTCAGTTAGGGTGTGGAAAGTCCCCAGGCTCCCCAGCAGGCAGAAGTATGCAAA
GCATGCATCTCAATTAGTCAGCAACCAGGTGTGGAAAGTCCCCAGGCTCCCCAGCAGGCAGAAGTATGCA
AAGCATGCATCTCAATTAGTCAGCAACCATAGTCCCGCCCCTAACTCCGCCCATCCCGCCCCTAACTCCG
CCCAGTTCCGCCCATTCTCCGCCCCATGGCTGACTAATTTTTTTTATTTATGCAGAGGCCGAGGCCGCCT
CTGCCTCTGAGCTATTCCAGAAGTAGTGAGGAGGCTTTTTTGGAGGCCTAGGCTTTTGCAAAAAGCTCCC
GGGAGCTTGTATATCCATTTTCGGATCTGATCAGCACGTGTTGACAATTAATCATCGGCATAGTATATCG
GCATAGTATAATACGACAAGGTGAGGAACTAAACCATGACCGAGTACAAGCCCACGGTGCGCCTCGCCAC
CCGCGACGACGTCCCCAGGGCCGTACGCACCCTCGCCGCCGCGTTCGCCGACTACCCCGCCACGCGCCAC
ACCGTCGATCCGGACCGCCACATCGAGCGGGTCACCGAGCTGCAAGAACTCTTCCTCACGCGCGTCGGGC
TCGACATCGGCAAGGTGTGGGTCGCGGACGACGGCGCCGCGGTGGCGGTCTGGACCACGCCGGAGAGCGT
CGAAGCGGGGGCGGTGTTCGCCGAGATCGGCCCGCGCATGGCCGAGTTGAGCGGTTCCCGGCTGGCCGCG
CAGCAACAGATGGAAGGCCTCCTGGCGCCGCACCGGCCCAAGGAGCCCGCGTGGTTCCTGGCCACCGTCG
GCGTCTCGCCCGACCACCAGGGCAAGGGTCTGGGCAGCGCCGTCGTGCTCCCCGGAGTGGAGGCGGCCGA
GCGCGCCGGGGTGCCCGCCTTCCTGGAGACATCCGCGCCCCGCAACCTCCCCTTCTACGAGCGGCTCGGC
TTCACCGTCACCGCCGACGTCGAGGTGCCCGAAGGACCGCGCACCTGGTGCATGACCCGCAAGCCCGGTG
CCTGACACGTGCTACGAGATTTCGATTCCACCGCCGCCTTCTATGAAAGGTTGGGCTTCGGAATCGTTTT
CCGGGACGCCGGCTGGATGATCCTCCAGCGCGGGGATCTCATGCTGGAGTTCTTCGCCCACCCCAACTTG
TTTATTGCAGCTTATAATGGTTACAAATAAAGCAATAGCATCACAAATTTCACAAATAAAGCATTTTTTT
CACTGCATTCTAGTTGTGGTTTGTCCAAACTCATCAATGTATCTTATCATGTCTGTATACCGTCGACCTC
TAGCTAGAGCTTGGCGTAATCATGGTCATTACCAATGCTTAATCAGTGAGGCACCTATCTCAGCGATCTG
TCTATTTCGTTCATCCATAGTTGCCTGACTCCCCGTCGTGTAGATAACTACGATACGGGAGGGCTTACCA
TCTGGCCCCAGCGCTGCGATGATACCGCGAGAACCACGCTCACCGGCTCCGGATTTATCAGCAATAAACC
AGCCAGCCGGAAGGGCCGAGCGCAGAAGTGGTCCTGCAACTTTATCCGCCTCCATCCAGTCTATTAATTG
TTGCCGGGAAGCTAGAGTAAGTAGTTCGCCAGTTAATAGTTTGCGCAACGTTGTTGCCATCGCTACAGGC
ATCGTGGTGTCACGCTCGTCGTTTGGTATGGCTTCATTCAGCTCCGGTTCCCAACGATCAAGGCGAGTTA
CATGATCCCCCATGTTGTGCAAAAAAGCGGTTAGCTCCTTCGGTCCTCCGATCGTTGTCAGAAGTAAGTT
GGCCGCAGTGTTATCACTCATGGTTATGGCAGCACTGCATAATTCTCTTACTGTCATGCCATCCGTAAGA
TGCTTTTCTGTGACTGGTGAGTACTCAACCAAGTCATTCTGAGAATAGTGTATGCGGCGACCGAGTTGCT
CTTGCCCGGCGTCAATACGGGATAATACCGCGCCACATAGCAGAACTTTAAAAGTGCTCATCATTGGAAA
ACGTTCTTCGGGGCGAAAACTCTCAAGGATCTTACCGCTGTTGAGATCCAGTTCGATGTAACCCACTCGT
GCACCCAACTGATCTTCAGCATCTTTTACTTTCACCAGCGTTTCTGGGTGAGCAAAAACAGGAAGGCAAA
ATGCCGCAAAAAAGGGAATAAGGGCGACACGGAAATGTTGAATACTCATATTCTTCCTT
