>Addgene plasmid #156612 | pD649-HAsp-PDCD1LG2-Fc(DAPA)-AviTag-6xHis | depositor partial sequence | sequence record 302334 | insert (extracellular domain)
TTGTTTACCGTGACAGTGCCCAAAGAGCTGTACATCATCGAGCACGGCAGCAACGTGACCCTGGAATGCA
ATTTCGATACAGGCTCCCACGTGAACCTGGGCGCCATTACAGCTTCCCTGCAGAAGGTGGAAAACGACAC
AAGCCCTCACAGAGAGAGAGCCACACTGCTGGAAGAACAGCTGCCTCTGGGCAAAGCCAGCTTTCACATC
CCTCAGGTGCAAGTCCGCGACGAGGGCCAGTACCAGTGTATCATTATCTACGGCGTGGCCTGGGACTACA
AGTACCTGACACTGAAAGTGAAGGCCAGCTACCGGAAGATCAACACCCACATCCTGAAGGTGCCCGAGAC
AGACGAGGTGGAACTGACTTGTCAGGCCACAGGCTATCCTCTGGCCGAAGTGTCCTGGCCTAATGTGTCT
GTGCCTGCCAACACCAGCCACAGCAGAACACCAGAGGGCCTGTATCAAGTGACCAGCGTGCTGAGACTGA
AGCCTCCTCCAGGCAGAAACTTCAGCTGCGTGTTCTGGAACACCCACGTGCGAGAACTGACCCTGGCCAG
CATTGATCTGCAGAGCCAGATGGAACCCCGGACACACCCTACA
